Addgene plasmid #123329: pcDNA3-Venus-cpVenus-FLARE-AKAR
Purpose: Yellow-fluorescent homoFRET/anisotropy-based biosensor for monitoring Protein Kinase A activity. Contains monomeric Venus/cpVenus-E172 homoFRET pair.
Depositing lab: Jin Zhang. Publication: Single-color, ratiometric biosensors for detecting signaling activities in live cells. Ross BL, Tenner B, Markwardt ML, Zviman A, Shi G, Kerr JP, Snell NE, McFarland JJ, Mauban JR, Ward CW, Rizzo MA, Zhang J. eLife. 2018 Jul 3;7. pii: 35458. doi: 10.7554/eLife.35458 PubMed 29968564.
Backbone
  Vector backbone: pcDNA3
  Backbone manufacturer: Invitrogen
  Backbone size w/o insert (bp): 5517
  Total vector size (bp): 7494
  Vector type: Mammalian Expression
  Selectable markers: Neomycin (select with G418)
Growth in bacteria
  Bacterial resistance: Ampicillin, 100 μg/mL
  Growth temperature: 37°C
  Growth strain: DH5alpha
  Copy number: High Copy
Gene/Insert
  Gene/Insert name: Venus-cpVenus-FLARE-AKAR
  Species: S. cerevisiae (budding yeast), Synthetic
  Insert size (bp): 1977
  Promoter: CMV
  Tag / fusion protein: Venus (N terminal on insert); cpVenus[E172] (C terminal on insert); 6xHIS (N terminal on backbone); T7 tag (gene 10 leader) (N terminal on backbone); Xpress (TM) tag (N terminal on backbone)
  Cloning method: Restriction Enzyme; 5′ cloning site BamHI (not destroyed); 3′ cloning site EcoRI (not destroyed)
  Sequencing primers: 5′ CMV forward; 3′ BGH reverse
Terms and licenses: Academic/Nonprofit Terms; Industry Terms: Not Available to Industry
How to cite: pcDNA3-Venus-cpVenus-FLARE-AKAR was a gift from Jin Zhang (Addgene plasmid # 123329 ; http://n2t.net/addgene:123329 ; RRID:Addgene_123329)
