[The description below was written by a language model from this plasmid's Addgene catalogue record, the feature table of its GenBank file and pLannotate feature annotations shown in this document.]
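Description:
pcDNA3-Venus-cpVenus-FLARE-AKAR is a 7.5 kb mammalian expression plasmid built on the pcDNA3 backbone that encodes a single-colour, genetically encoded biosensor for protein kinase A (PKA) activity. It is propagated in E. coli as a high-copy plasmid through a ColE1/pUC-type origin with ampicillin selection (AmpR under its own bla promoter). It also carries an f1 origin. For mammalian cells, an SV40 early promoter/origin drives the neomycin phosphotransferase gene, followed by an SV40 poly(A) signal, which allows G418 selection of stable transfectants.

The sensor open reading frame sits between BamHI and EcoRI sites. It is transcribed from the CMV immediate-early enhancer/promoter and terminated by the bovine growth hormone polyadenylation signal, with T7 and SP6 promoter sites flanking the cassette. A backbone-encoded N-terminal leader supplies 6xHis, the T7 gene 10 leader tag and the Xpress epitope. The sensor itself then reads monomeric Venus, the FHA1 phosphoamino-acid-binding domain derived from S. cerevisiae Rad53, a short PKA substrate peptide, and a circularly permuted Venus (cpVenus-E172; the automated annotation matches it to cp173Venus).

In AKAR-type reporters, PKA phosphorylation of the substrate promotes its intramolecular binding to FHA1. The resulting conformational change alters energy transfer between the two flanking fluorophores. Because both fluorophores here are yellow Venus variants, the transfer is homoFRET, which is read out as a change in fluorescence anisotropy (polarization) rather than as a two-colour emission ratio. The construct is intended for live-cell imaging of PKA signalling. The two feature tables describe the same plasmid with offset coordinates and a one-nucleotide difference in length.
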