LOCUS       pcDNA3-Venus-cpVenus-FLARE-AKAR 7494 bp DNA circular 2/8/19
DEFINITION
ACCESSION
VERSION
SOURCE
  ORGANISM
COMMENT     Serial Cloner Genbank Format
COMMENT     SerialCloner_Type=Degen. DNA
COMMENT     SerialCloner_Comments=Ligation of : pc'AKAR4.xdna [6765 nt] :
            (SphI[1727] / BamHI [1002]) to Untitled Sequence #1 [721 nt] :
            (BamHI[41] / Sph I[766])
COMMENT     SerialCloner_Ends=0,0,,0,
FEATURES             Location/Qualifiers
     CDS             922..939
                     /label=6His
                     /SerialCloner_Color=&h008000
                     /SerialCloner_Show=True
                     /SerialCloner_Protect=False
                     /SerialCloner_Arrow=True
     misc_feature    2200..2223
                     /label=PKAsub
                     /SerialCloner_Color=&h999999
                     /SerialCloner_Show=True
                     /SerialCloner_Protect=False
                     /SerialCloner_Arrow=True
     CDS             1735..2157
                     /label=FHA1
                     /SerialCloner_Color=&h804000
                     /SerialCloner_Show=True
                     /SerialCloner_Protect=False
                     /SerialCloner_Arrow=True
     CDS             2248..2982
                     /label=cpVenus-E172
                     /SerialCloner_Color=&hFFFF00
                     /SerialCloner_Show=True
                     /SerialCloner_Protect=False
                     /SerialCloner_Arrow=True
     CDS             1009..1725
                     /label=Venus
                     /SerialCloner_Color=&hFFFF00
                     /SerialCloner_Show=True
                     /SerialCloner_Protect=False
                     /SerialCloner_Arrow=True
     primer_bind     complement(5333..5353)
                     /label=M13-rev
                     /SerialCloner_Color=&h008B8B
                     /SerialCloner_Show=True
                     /SerialCloner_Protect=False
                     /SerialCloner_Arrow=True
     primer_bind     863..882
                     /label=T7
                     /SerialCloner_Color=&h008B8B
                     /SerialCloner_Show=True
                     /SerialCloner_Protect=False
                     /SerialCloner_Arrow=True
     primer_bind     complement(3047..3064)
                     /label=SP6
                     /SerialCloner_Color=&h008B8B
                     /SerialCloner_Show=True
                     /SerialCloner_Protect=False
                     /SerialCloner_Arrow=True
     rep_origin      complement(5721..6349)
                     /label=ColE1 origin
                     /SerialCloner_Color=&h4682B4
                     /SerialCloner_Show=True
                     /SerialCloner_Protect=False
                     /SerialCloner_Arrow=True
     misc_binding    complement(5359..5381)
                     /label=LacO
                     /SerialCloner_Color=&h6495ED
                     /SerialCloner_Show=True
                     /SerialCloner_Protect=False
                     /SerialCloner_Arrow=True
     CDS             complement(6501..7160)
                     /label=AmpR
                     /SerialCloner_Color=&h8FBC8F
                     /SerialCloner_Show=True
                     /SerialCloner_Protect=False
                     /SerialCloner_Arrow=True
     CDS             4202..4993
                     /label=Kan/neoR
                     /SerialCloner_Color=&h8FBC8F
                     /SerialCloner_Show=True
                     /SerialCloner_Protect=False
                     /SerialCloner_Arrow=True
     Promoter        complement(7400..7428)
                     /label=Amp prom
                     /SerialCloner_Color=&h4682B4
                     /SerialCloner_Show=True
                     /SerialCloner_Protect=False
                     /SerialCloner_Arrow=True
     Promoter        complement(5386..5415)
                     /label=lac
                     /SerialCloner_Color=&h4682B4
                     /SerialCloner_Show=True
                     /SerialCloner_Protect=False
                     /SerialCloner_Arrow=True
     misc_feature    3983..4060
                     /label=SV40 ORI
                     /SerialCloner_Color=&h4682B4
                     /SerialCloner_Show=True
                     /SerialCloner_Protect=False
                     /SerialCloner_Arrow=True
     terminator      3087..3314
                     /label=bGH PA
                     /SerialCloner_Color=&hFF8000
                     /SerialCloner_Show=True
                     /SerialCloner_Protect=False
                     /SerialCloner_Arrow=True
     promoter        232..819
                     /label=CMV prom
                     /SerialCloner_Color=&h800080
                     /SerialCloner_Show=True
                     /SerialCloner_Protect=False
                     /SerialCloner_Arrow=True
ORIGIN
        1 gacggatcgg gagatctccc gatcccctat ggtcgactct cagtacaatc tgctctgatg
       61 ccgcatagtt aagccagtat ctgctccctg cttgtgtgtt ggaggtcgct gagtagtgcg
      121 cgagcaaaat ttaagctaca acaaggcaag gcttgaccga caattgcatg aagaatctgc
      181 ttagggttag gcgttttgcg ctgcttcgcg atgtacgggc cagatatacg cgttgacatt
      241 gattattgac tagttattaa tagtaatcaa ttacggggtc attagttcat agcccatata
      301 tggagttccg cgttacataa cttacggtaa atggcccgcc tggctgaccg cccaacgacc
      361 cccgcccatt gacgtcaata atgacgtatg ttcccatagt aacgccaata gggactttcc
      421 attgacgtca atgggtggac tatttacggt aaactgccca cttggcagta catcaagtgt
      481 atcatatgcc aagtacgccc cctattgacg tcaatgacgg taaatggccc gcctggcatt
      541 atgcccagta catgacctta tgggactttc ctacttggca gtacatctac gtattagtca
      601 tcgctattac catggtgatg cggttttggc agtacatcaa tgggcgtgga tagcggtttg
      661 actcacgggg atttccaagt ctccacccca ttgacgtcaa tgggagtttg ttttggcacc
      721 aaaatcaacg ggactttcca aaatgtcgta acaactccgc cccattgacg caaatgggcg
      781 gtaggcgtgt acggtgggag gtctatataa gcagagctct ctggctaact agagaaccca
      841 ctgcttactg gcttatcgaa attaatacga ctcactatag ggAGACCCAA GCTTGCGGCC
      901 GCCACCATGG TGCGGGGTTC TCATCATCAT CATCATCATG GTATGGCTAG CATGACTGGT
      961 GGACAGCAAA TGGGTCGGGA TCTGTACGAC GATGACGATA AGgatcCCAT GGTGAGCAAG
     1021 GGCGAGGAGC TGTTCACCGg ggtGGTGCCC ATCCTGGTCG AGCTGGACGG CGACGTAAAC
     1081 GGCCACAAGT TCAGCGTGTC CGGCGAGGGC GAGGGCGATG CCACCTACGG CAAGCTGACC
     1141 CTGAAGCTGA TCTGCACCAC CGGCAAGCTG CCCGTGCCCT GGCCCACCCT CGTGACCACC
     1201 CTGGGCTACG GCCTGCAGTG CTTCGCCCGC TACCCCGACC ACATGAAGCA GCACGACTTC
     1261 TTCAAGTCCG CCATGCCCGA AGGCTACGTC CAGGAGCGCA CCATCTTCTT CAAGGACGAC
     1321 GGCAACTACA AGACCCGCGC CGAGGTGAAG TTCGAGGGCG ACACCCTGGT GAACCGCATC
     1381 GAGCTGAAGG GCATCGACTT CAAGGAGGAC GGCAACATCC TGGGGCACAA GCTGGAGTAC
     1441 AACTACAACA GCCACAACGT CTATATCACC GCCGACAAGC AGAAGAACGG CATCAAGGCC
     1501 AACTTCAAGA TCCGCCACAA CATCGAGGAC GGCGGCGTGC AGCTCGCCGA CCACTACCAG
     1561 CAGAACACCC CCATCGGCGA CGGCCCCGTG CTGCTGCCCG ACAACCACTA CCTGAGCTAC
     1621 CAGTCCAAGC TGAGCAAAGA CCCCAACGAG AAGCGCGATC ACATGGTCCT GCTGGAGTTC
     1681 GTGACCGCCG CCGGGATCAC TCTCGGCATG GACGAGCTGT ACAAGCGcat gcataagttt
     1741 tctcaagaac agatcggcga aaacattgtg tgcagggtca tttgtaccac gggtcaaatt
     1801 cccatccgag atttgtcagc tgatatttca caagtgctta aggaaaaacg atccataaag
     1861 aaagtttgga catttggtag aaacccagcc tgtgactatc atttaggaaa catttcaaga
     1921 ctgtcaaata agcatttcca aatactacta ggagaagacg gtaacctttt attgaatgac
     1981 atttccacta atgggacctg gttaaatggg caaaaagtcg agaagaacag caatcagtta
     2041 ctgtctcaag gtgatgaaat aaccgttggt gtaggcgtgg aatcagatat tttatctctg
     2101 gtcattttca taaacgacaa atttaagcag tgcctcgagc agaacaaagt tgatcgctct
     2161 gcaggtaagc caggcagcgg cgagggcagc accaagggcc tgcgtcgcgc caccctggtg
     2221 gacggcggca ccggcggcag cgagctcatg ggcggcgtgc agctcgccga ccactaccag
     2281 cagaacaccc ccatcggcga cggccccgtg ctgctgcccg acaaccacta cctgagctac
     2341 cagtccaagc tgagcaaaga ccccaacgag aagcgcgatc acatggtcct gctggagttc
     2401 gtgaccgccg ccgggatcac tctcggcatg gacgagctgt acaagggagg taccggtgga
     2461 tctatggtga gcaagggcga ggagctgttc accggggtgg tgcccatcct ggtcgagctg
     2521 gacggcgacg taaacggcca caagttcagc gtgtccggcg agggcgaggg cgatgccacc
     2581 tacggcaagc tgaccctgaa gctgatctgc accaccggca agctgcccgt gccctggccc
     2641 accctcgtga ccaccctggg ctacggcctt cagtgcttcg cccgctaccc cgaccacatg
     2701 aagcagcacg acttcttcaa gtccgccatg cccgaaggct acgtccagga gcgcaccatc
     2761 ttcttcaagg acgacggcaa ctacaagacc cgcgccgagg tgaagttcga gggcgacacc
     2821 ctggtgaacc gcatcgagct gaagggcatc gacttcaagg aggacggcaa catcctgggg
     2881 cacaagctgg agtacaacta caacagccac aacgtctata tcaccgccga caagcagaag
     2941 aacggcatca aggccaactt caagatccgc cacaacatcg agtaaGAATT CTGCAGATAT
     3001 CCATCACACT GGCGGCCGCT CGAGCATGCA TCTAGAGGGC CCTATTctat agtgtcacct
     3061 aaatgctaga gctcgctgat cagcctcgac tgtgccttct agttgccagc catctgttgt
     3121 ttgcccctcc cccgtgcctt ccttgaccct ggaaggtgcc actcccactg tcctttccta
     3181 ataaaatgag gaaattgcat cgcattgtct gagtaggtgt cattctattc tggggggtgg
     3241 ggtggggcag gacagcaagg gggaggattg ggaagacaat agcaggcatg ctggggatgc
     3301 ggtgggctct atggcttctg aggcggaaag aaccagctgg ggctctaggg ggtatccccn
     3361 nnnnnnnnnn nnnnnnnnnn nnnnnnnnnn nnnnnnnnnn nnnnnnnnnn nnnnnnnnnn
     3421 nnnnnnnnnn nnnnnnnnnn nnnnnnnnnn nnnnnnnnnn nnnnnnnnnn nnnnnnnnnn
     3481 nnncnnnnnn nnnnnnnnnn nnnnnnnnnn nnnnnncann nnnnnnnnnn nnnnnnnnnn
     3541 nnnnnnnnnn nnnnnnnnnn nnnnnnnnnn nnnnnannnn nnnnnnnnnn nnnnnnnnnn
     3601 nnnnnnnnnn nnnnnnnnnn nnnnnccttt gacgttggag tccacgttct ttnnnnnnnn
     3661 nnnnnnnnnn nnnnnnnnnn nnnnnnnnna ccctatctcg gtctattctt ttgatttata
     3721 agggattttg gggatttcgg cctattggtt aaaaaatgag ctgatttaac aaaaatttaa
     3781 cgcgaattaa ttctgtggaa tgtgtgtcag ttagggtgtg gaaagtcccc aggctcccca
     3841 ggcaggcaga agtatgcaaa gcatgcatct caattagtca gcaaccaggt gtggaaagtc
     3901 cccaggctcc ccagcaggca gaagtatgca aagcatgcat ctcaattagt cagcaaccat
     3961 agtcccgccc ctaactccgc ccatcccgcc cctaactccg cccagttccg cccattctcc
     4021 gccccatggc tgactaattt tttttattta tgcagaggcc gaggccgcct ctgcctctga
     4081 gctattccag aagtagtgag gaggcttttt tggaggccta ggcttttgca aaaagctccc
     4141 gggagcttgt atatccattt tcggatctga tcaagagaca ggatgaggat cgtttcgcat
     4201 gattgaacaa gatggattgc acgcaggttc tccggccgct tgggtggaga ggctattcgg
     4261 ctatgactgg gcacaacaga caatcggctg ctctgatgcc gccgtgttcc ggctgtcagc
     4321 gcaggggcgc ccggttcttt ttgtcaagac cgacctgtcc ggtgccctga atgaactgca
     4381 ggacgaggca gcgcggctat cgtggctggc cacgacgggc gttccttgcg cagctgtgct
     4441 cgacgttgtc actgaagcgg gaagggactg gctgctattg ggcgaagtgc cggggcagga
     4501 tctcctgtca tctcaccttg ctcctgccga gaaagtatcc atcatggctg atgcaatgcg
     4561 gcggctgcat acgcttgatc cggctacctg cccattcgac caccaagcga aacatcgcat
     4621 cgagcgagca cgtactcgga tggaagccgg tcttgtcgat caggatgatc tggacgaaga
     4681 gcatcagggg ctcgcgccag ccgaactgtt cgccaggctc aaggcgcgca tgcccgacgg
     4741 cgaggatctc gtcgtgaccc atggcgatgc ctgcttgccg aatatcatgg tggaaaatgg
     4801 ccgcttttct ggattcatcg actgtggccg gctgggtgtg gcggaccgct atcaggacat
     4861 agcgttggct acccgtgata ttgctgaaga gcttggcggc gaatgggctg accgcttcct
     4921 cgtgctttac ggtatcgccg ctcccgattc gcagcgcatc gccttctatc gccttcttga
     4981 cgagttcttc tgagcgggac tctggggttc gaaatgaccg accaagcgac gcccaacctg
     5041 ccatcacgag atttcgattc caccgccgcc ttctatgaaa ggttgggctt cggaatcgtt
     5101 ttccgggacg ccggctggat gatcctccag cgcggggatc tcatgctgga gttcttcgcc
     5161 caccccaact tgtttattgc agcttataat ggttacaaat aaagcaatag catcacaaat
     5221 ttcacaaata aagcattttt ttcactgcat tctagttgtg gtttgtccaa actcatcaat
     5281 gtatcttatc atgtctgtat accgtcgacc tctagctaga gcttggcgta atcatggtca
     5341 tagctgtttc ctgtgtgaaa ttgttatccg ctcacaattc cacacaacat acgagccgga
     5401 agcataaagt gtaaagcctg gggtgcctaa tgagtgagct aactcacatt aattgcgttg
     5461 cgctcactgc ccgctttcca gtcgggaaac ctgtcgtgcc agctgcatta atgaatcggc
     5521 caacgcgcgg ggagaggcgg tttgcgtatt gggcgctctt ccgcttcctc gctcactgac
     5581 tcgctgcgct cggtcgttcg gctgcggcga gcggtatcag ctcactcaaa ggcggtaata
     5641 cggttatcca cagaatcagg ggataacgca ggaaagaaca tgtgagcaaa aggccagcaa
     5701 aaggccagga accgtaaaaa ggccgcgttg ctggcgtttt tccataggct ccgcccccct
     5761 gacgagcatc acaaaaatcg acgctcaagt cagaggtggc gaaacccgac aggactataa
     5821 agataccagg cgtttccccc tggaagctcc ctcgtgcgct ctcctgttcc gaccctgccg
     5881 cttaccggat acctgtccgc ctttctccct tcgggaagcg tggcgctttc tcaatgctca
     5941 cgctgtaggt atctcagttc ggtgtaggtc gttcgctcca agctgggctg tgtgcacgaa
     6001 ccccccgttc agcccgaccg ctgcgcctta tccggtaact atcgtcttga gtccaacccg
     6061 gtaagacacg acttatcgcc actggcagca gccactggta acaggattag cagagcgagg
     6121 tatgtaggcg gtgctacaga gttcttgaag tggtggccta actacggcta cactagaagg
     6181 acagtatttg gtatctgcgc tctgctgaag ccagttacct tcggaaaaag agttggtagc
     6241 tcttgatccg gcaaacaaac caccgctggt agcggtggtt tttttgtttg caagcagcag
     6301 attacgcgca gaaaaaaagg atctcaagaa gatcctttga tcttttctac ggggtctgac
     6361 gctcagtgga acgaaaactc acgttaaggg attttggtca tgagattatc aaaaaggatc
     6421 ttcacctaga tccttttaaa ttaaaaatga agttttaaat caatctaaag tatatatgag
     6481 taaacttggt ctgacagtta ccaatgctta atcagtgagg cacctatctc agcgatctgt
     6541 ctatttcgtt catccatagt tgcctgactc cccgtcgtgt agataactac gatacgggag
     6601 ggcttaccat ctggccccag tgctgcaatg ataccgcgag acccacgctc accggctcca
     6661 gatttatcag caataaacca gccagccgga agggccgagc gcagaagtgg tcctgcaact
     6721 ttatccgcct ccatccagtc tattaattgt tgccgggaag ctagagtaag tagttcgcca
     6781 gttaatagtt tgcgcaacgt tgttgccatt gctacaggca tcgtggtgtc acgctcgtcg
     6841 tttggtatgg cttcattcag ctccggttcc caacgatcaa ggcgagttac atgatccccc
     6901 atgttgtgca aaaaagcggt tagctccttc ggtcctccga tcgttgtcag aagtaagttg
     6961 gccgcagtgt tatcactcat ggttatggca gcactgcata attctcttac tgtcatgcca
     7021 tccgtaagat gcttttctgt gactggtgag tactcaacca agtcattctg agaatagtgt
     7081 atgcggcgac cgagttgctc ttgcccggcg tcaatacggg ataataccgc gccacatagc
     7141 agaactttaa aagtgctcat cattggaaaa cgttcttcgg ggcgaaaact ctcaaggatc
     7201 ttaccgctgt tgagatccag ttcgatgtaa cccactcgtg cacccaactg atcttcagca
     7261 tcttttactt tcaccagcgt ttctgggtga gcaaaaacag gaaggcaaaa tgccgcaaaa
     7321 aagggaataa gggcgacacg gaaatgttga atactcatac tcttcctttt tcaatattat
     7381 tgaagcattt atcagggtta ttgtctcatg agcggataca tatttgaatg tatttagaaa
     7441 aataaacaaa taggggttcc gcgcacattt ccccgaaaag tgccacctga cgtc
//
