Features (pLannotate 1.2.2; 26 found; start..end, strand, type, name):
    106..485     +  enhancer       CMV enhancer: human cytomegalovirus immediate early enhancer
    486..689     +  promoter       CMV promoter: human cytomegalovirus (CMV) immediate early promoter
    685..718     +  LTR            5' LTR (truncated) (fragment): truncated 5' long terminal repeat (LTR) from HIV-1
    734..752     +  promoter       T7 promoter: promoter for bacteriophage T7 RNA polymerase
    793..813     +  CDS            capTEV™ (fragment): composite tag for in vivo biotinylation, TEV protease cleavage, and 6xHis tagging
    814..846     +  CDS            T7 tag (gene 10 leader): leader peptide from bacteriophage T7 gene 10 promotes efficient translation in E. coli
    850..873     +  CDS            Xpress™ tag: Xpress™ epitope tag, including an enterokinase recognition and cleavage site
    880..1596    +  CDS            mVenus: mVenus is a basic (constitutively fluorescent) yellow fluorescent protein published in 2006, derived from Aequorea victoria. It is reported to be a rapidly-maturing monomer with moderate acid sensitivity.
   1606..2028    +  CDS            RAD53 (fragment): RAD53_YEAST - Also known as MEC2, SAD1, SPK1. Experimental evidence at protein level: Swiss-Prot protein existence level 1. Controls S-phase checkpoint as well as G1 and G2 DNA damage checkpoints. Phosphorylates proteins on serine, threonine, and tyrosine. Prevents entry into anaphase and mitotic exit after DNA damage via regulation of the Polo kinase CDC5. Seems to be involved in the phosphorylation of RPH1. From Saccharomyces cerevisiae (strain ATCC 204508 / S288c) (Baker's yeast).
   2122..2853    +  CDS            cp173Venus: circularly permuted form of the Venus yellow fluorescent protein (Nagai et al., 2004) efficient FRET acceptor for CFP
   2917..2935    -  promoter       SP6 promoter: promoter for bacteriophage SP6 RNA polymerase
   2961..3185    +  polyA_signal   bGH poly(A) signal: bovine growth hormone polyadenylation signal
   3189..3210    +  promoter       SV40 promoter (fragment): SV40 enhancer and early promoter
   3231..3659    +  rep_origin     f1 ori (sequence partly withheld): f1 bacteriophage origin of replication; arrow indicates direction of (+) strand synthesis
   3673..4002    +  promoter       SV40 promoter: SV40 enhancer and early promoter
   4069..4860    +  CDS            neo: KKA2_KLEPN - Also known as kan, nptII. Experimental evidence at protein level: Swiss-Prot protein existence level 1. Resistance to kanamycin, neomycin, paromomycin, ribostamycin, butirosin and gentamicin B. From Klebsiella pneumoniae.
   4884..5042    +  CDS            ble (fragment): BLE_KLEPN - Experimental evidence at protein level: Swiss-Prot protein existence level 1. Binding protein with a strong affinity to the bleomycin family of antibiotics. Binds to CL990; an antimitotic-antibiotic compound. From Klebsiella pneumoniae.
   5037..5158    +  polyA_signal   SV40 poly(A) signal: SV40 polyadenylation signal
   5231..5247    -  protein_bind   lac operator: The lac repressor binds to the lac operator to inhibit transcription in E. coli. This inhibition can be relieved by adding lactose or isopropyl-β-D-thiogalactopyranoside (IPTG). lac repressor encoded by lacI
   5255..5285    -  promoter       lac promoter: promoter for the E. coli lac operon
   5300..5321    -  protein_bind   CAP binding site: CAP binding activates transcription in the presence of cAMP. E. coli catabolite activator protein
   5334..5426    -  CDS            lacI (fragment): lac repressor; lacI; The lac repressor binds to the lac operator to inhibit transcription in E. coli. This inhibition can be relieved by adding lactose or isopropyl-β-D-thiogalactopyranoside (IPTG).
   5609..6197    -  rep_origin     ori: high-copy-number ColE1/pMB1/pBR322/pUC origin of replication
   6368..7228    -  CDS            AmpR: β-lactamase; bla; confers resistance to ampicillin, carbenicillin, and related antibiotics
   7229..7333    -  promoter       AmpR promoter: bla
   7392..7444    -  misc_feature   bom (fragment): basis of mobility region from pBR322
>Addgene plasmid #123329 | pcDNA3-Venus-cpVenus-FLARE-AKAR | addgene full sequence | sequence record 313436 | Addgene NGS Result
TTTAAGCTACAACAAGGCAAGGCTTGACCGACAATTGCATGAAGAATCTGCTTAGGGTTAGGCGTTTTGC
GCTGCTTCGCGATGTACGGGCCAGATATACGCGTTGACATTGATTATTGACTAGTTATTAATAGTAATCA
ATTACGGGGTCATTAGTTCATAGCCCATATATGGAGTTCCGCGTTACATAACTTACGGTAAATGGCCCGC
CTGGCTGACCGCCCAACGACCCCCGCCCATTGACGTCAATAATGACGTATGTTCCCATAGTAACGCCAAT
AGGGACTTTCCATTGACGTCAATGGGTGGAGTATTTACGGTAAACTGCCCACTTGGCAGTACATCAAGTG
TATCATATGCCAAGTACGCCCCCTATTGACGTCAATGACGGTAAATGGCCCGCCTGGCATTATGCCCAGT
ACATGACCTTATGGGACTTTCCTACTTGGCAGTACATCTACGTATTAGTCATCGCTATTACCATGGTGAT
GCGGTTTTGGCAGTACATCAATGGGCGTGGATAGCGGTTTGACTCACGGGGATTTCCAAGTCTCCACCCC
ATTGACGTCAATGGGAGTTTGTTTTGGCACCAAAATCAACGGGACTTTCCAAAATGTCGTAACAACTCCG
CCCCATTGACGCAAATGGGCGGTAGGCGTGTACGGTGGGAGGTCTATATAAGCAGAGCTCTCTGGCTAAC
TAGAGAACCCACTGCTTACTGGCTTATCGAAATTAATACGACTCACTATAGGGAGACCCAAGCTTGCGGC
CGCCACCATGGTGCGGGGTTCTCATCATCATCATCATCATGGTATGGCTAGCATGACTGGTGGACAGCAA
ATGGGTCGGGATCTGTACGACGATGACGATAAGGATCCCATGGTGAGCAAGGGCGAGGAGCTGTTCACCG
GGGTGGTGCCCATCCTGGTCGAGCTGGACGGCGACGTAAACGGCCACAAGTTCAGCGTGTCCGGCGAGGG
CGAGGGCGATGCCACCTACGGCAAGCTGACCCTGAAGCTGATCTGCACCACCGGCAAGCTGCCCGTGCCC
TGGCCCACCCTCGTGACCACCCTGGGCTACGGCCTGCAGTGCTTCGCCCGCTACCCCGACCACATGAAGC
AGCACGACTTCTTCAAGTCCGCCATGCCCGAAGGCTACGTCCAGGAGCGCACCATCTTCTTCAAGGACGA
CGGCAACTACAAGACCCGCGCCGAGGTGAAGTTCGAGGGCGACACCCTGGTGAACCGCATCGAGCTGAAG
GGCATCGACTTCAAGGAGGACGGCAACATCCTGGGGCACAAGCTGGAGTACAACTACAACAGCCACAACG
TCTATATCACCGCCGACAAGCAGAAGAACGGCATCAAGGCCAACTTCAAGATCCGCCACAACATCGAGGA
CGGCGGCGTGCAGCTCGCCGACCACTACCAGCAGAACACCCCCATCGGCGACGGCCCCGTGCTGCTGCCC
GACAACCACTACCTGAGCTACCAGTCCAAGCTGAGCAAAGACCCCAACGAGAAGCGCGATCACATGGTCC
TGCTGGAGTTCGTGACCGCCGCCGGGATCACTCTCGGCATGGACGAGCTGTACAAGCGCATGCATAAGTT
TTCTCAAGAACAGATCGGCGAAAACATTGTGTGCAGGGTCATTTGTACCACGGGTCAAATTCCCATCCGA
GATTTGTCAGCTGATATTTCACAAGTGCTTAAGGAAAAACGATCCATAAAGAAAGTTTGGACATTTGGTA
GAAACCCAGCCTGTGACTATCATTTAGGAAACATTTCAAGACTGTCAAATAAGCATTTCCAAATACTACT
AGGAGAAGACGGTAACCTTTTATTGAATGACATTTCCACTAATGGGACCTGGTTAAATGGGCAAAAAGTC
GAGAAGAACAGCAATCAGTTACTGTCTCAAGGTGATGAAATAACCGTTGGTGTAGGCGTGGAATCAGATA
TTTTATCTCTGGTCATTTTCATAAACGACAAATTTAAGCAGTGCCTCGAGCAGAACAAAGTTGATCGCTC
TGCAGGTAAGCCAGGCAGCGGCGAGGGCAGCACCAAGGGCCTGCGTCGCGCCACCCTGGTGGACGGCGGC
ACCGGCGGCAGCGAGCTCATGGGCGGCGTGCAGCTCGCCGACCACTACCAGCAGAACACCCCCATCGGCG
ACGGCCCCGTGCTGCTGCCCGACAACCACTACCTGAGCTACCAGTCCAAGCTGAGCAAAGACCCCAACGA
GAAGCGCGATCACATGGTCCTGCTGGAGTTCGTGACCGCCGCCGGGATCACTCTCGGCATGGACGAGCTG
TACAAGGGAGGTACCGGTGGATCTATGGTGAGCAAGGGCGAGGAGCTGTTCACCGGGGTGGTGCCCATCC
TGGTCGAGCTGGACGGCGACGTAAACGGCCACAAGTTCAGCGTGTCCGGCGAGGGCGAGGGCGATGCCAC
CTACGGCAAGCTGACCCTGAAGCTGATCTGCACCACCGGCAAGCTGCCCGTGCCCTGGCCCACCCTCGTG
ACCACCCTGGGCTACGGCCTTCAGTGCTTCGCCCGCTACCCCGACCACATGAAGCAGCACGACTTCTTCA
AGTCCGCCATGCCCGAAGGCTACGTCCAGGAGCGCACCATCTTCTTCAAGGACGACGGCAACTACAAGAC
CCGCGCCGAGGTGAAGTTCGAGGGCGACACCCTGGTGAACCGCATCGAGCTGAAGGGCATCGACTTCAAG
GAGGACGGCAACATCCTGGGGCACAAGCTGGAGTACAACTACAACAGCCACAACGTCTATATCACCGCCG
ACAAGCAGAAGAACGGCATCAAGGCCAACTTCAAGATCCGCCACAACATCGAGTAAGAATTCTGCAGATA
TCCATCACACTGGCGGCCGCTCGAGCATGCATCTAGAGGGCCCTATTCTATAGTGTCACCTAAATGCTAG
AGCTCGCTGATCAGCCTCGACTGTGCCTTCTAGTTGCCAGCCATCTGTTGTTTGCCCCTCCCCCGTGCCT
TCCTTGACCCTGGAAGGTGCCACTCCCACTGTCCTTTCCTAATAAAATGAGGAAATTGCATCGCATTGTC
TGAGTAGGTGTCATTCTATTCTGGGGGGTGGGGTGGGGCAGGACAGCAAGGGGGAGGATTGGGAAGACAA
TAGCAGGCATGCTGGGGATGCGGTGGGCTCTATGGCTTCTGAGGCGGAAAGAACCAGCTGGGGCTCTAGG
GGGTATCCCC
[124 nt withheld, positions 3231-3354]
C
[91 nt withheld, positions 3356-3446]
A
[49 nt withheld, positions 3448-3496]
CCTTTGACGTTGGAGTCCACGTTCTTT
[37 nt withheld, positions 3524-3560]
ACCCTATCTCGGTCTATTCTTTTGATTTATAAGGGATTTTGCCGATTTCGGCCTATTGGTTAAAAAATGA
GCTGATTTAACAAAAATTTAACGCGAATTAATTCTGTGGAATGTGTGTCAGTTAGGGTGTGGAAAGTCCC
CAGGCTCCCCAGCAGGCAGAAGTATGCAAAGCATGCATCTCAATTAGTCAGCAACCAGGTGTGGAAAGTC
CCCAGGCTCCCCAGCAGGCAGAAGTATGCAAAGCATGCATCTCAATTAGTCAGCAACCATAGTCCCGCCC
CTAACTCCGCCCATCCCGCCCCTAACTCCGCCCAGTTCCGCCCATTCTCCGCCCCATGGCTGACTAATTT
TTTTTATTTATGCAGAGGCCGAGGCCGCCTCTGCCTCTGAGCTATTCCAGAAGTAGTGAGGAGGCTTTTT
TGGAGGCCTAGGCTTTTGCAAAAAGCTCCCGGGAGCTTGTATATCCATTTTCGGATCTGATCAAGAGACA
GGATGAGGATCGTTTCGCATGATTGAACAAGATGGATTGCACGCAGGTTCTCCGGCCGCTTGGGTGGAGA
GGCTATTCGGCTATGACTGGGCACAACAGACAATCGGCTGCTCTGATGCCGCCGTGTTCCGGCTGTCAGC
GCAGGGGCGCCCGGTTCTTTTTGTCAAGACCGACCTGTCCGGTGCCCTGAATGAACTGCAGGACGAGGCA
GCGCGGCTATCGTGGCTGGCCACGACGGGCGTTCCTTGCGCAGCTGTGCTCGACGTTGTCACTGAAGCGG
GAAGGGACTGGCTGCTATTGGGCGAAGTGCCGGGGCAGGATCTCCTGTCATCTCACCTTGCTCCTGCCGA
GAAAGTATCCATCATGGCTGATGCAATGCGGCGGCTGCATACGCTTGATCCGGCTACCTGCCCATTCGAC
CACCAAGCGAAACATCGCATCGAGCGAGCACGTACTCGGATGGAAGCCGGTCTTGTCGATCAGGATGATC
TGGACGAAGAGCATCAGGGGCTCGCGCCAGCCGAACTGTTCGCCAGGCTCAAGGCGCGCATGCCCGACGG
CGAGGATCTCGTCGTGACCCATGGCGATGCCTGCTTGCCGAATATCATGGTGGAAAATGGCCGCTTTTCT
GGATTCATCGACTGTGGCCGGCTGGGTGTGGCGGACCGCTATCAGGACATAGCGTTGGCTACCCGTGATA
TTGCTGAAGAGCTTGGCGGCGAATGGGCTGACCGCTTCCTCGTGCTTTACGGTATCGCCGCTCCCGATTC
GCAGCGCATCGCCTTCTATCGCCTTCTTGACGAGTTCTTCTGAGCGGGACTCTGGGGTTCGAAATGACCG
ACCAAGCGACGCCCAACCTGCCATCACGAGATTTCGATTCCACCGCCGCCTTCTATGAAAGGTTGGGCTT
CGGAATCGTTTTCCGGGACGCCGGCTGGATGATCCTCCAGCGCGGGGATCTCATGCTGGAGTTCTTCGCC
CACCCCAACTTGTTTATTGCAGCTTATAATGGTTACAAATAAAGCAATAGCATCACAAATTTCACAAATA
AAGCATTTTTTTCACTGCATTCTAGTTGTGGTTTGTCCAAACTCATCAATGTATCTTATCATGTCTGTAT
ACCGTCGACCTCTAGCTAGAGCTTGGCGTAATCATGGTCATAGCTGTTTCCTGTGTGAAATTGTTATCCG
CTCACAATTCCACACAACATACGAGCCGGAAGCATAAAGTGTAAAGCCTGGGGTGCCTAATGAGTGAGCT
AACTCACATTAATTGCGTTGCGCTCACTGCCCGCTTTCCAGTCGGGAAACCTGTCGTGCCAGCTGCATTA
ATGAATCGGCCAACGCGCGGGGAGAGGCGGTTTGCGTATTGGGCGCTCTTCCGCTTCCTCGCTCACTGAC
TCGCTGCGCTCGGTCGTTCGGCTGCGGCGAGCGGTATCAGCTCACTCAAAGGCGGTAATACGGTTATCCA
CAGAATCAGGGGATAACGCAGGAAAGAACATGTGAGCAAAAGGCCAGCAAAAGGCCAGGAACCGTAAAAA
GGCCGCGTTGCTGGCGTTTTTCCATAGGCTCCGCCCCCCTGACGAGCATCACAAAAATCGACGCTCAAGT
CAGAGGTGGCGAAACCCGACAGGACTATAAAGATACCAGGCGTTTCCCCCTGGAAGCTCCCTCGTGCGCT
CTCCTGTTCCGACCCTGCCGCTTACCGGATACCTGTCCGCCTTTCTCCCTTCGGGAAGCGTGGCGCTTTC
TCATAGCTCACGCTGTAGGTATCTCAGTTCGGTGTAGGTCGTTCGCTCCAAGCTGGGCTGTGTGCACGAA
CCCCCCGTTCAGCCCGACCGCTGCGCCTTATCCGGTAACTATCGTCTTGAGTCCAACCCGGTAAGACACG
ACTTATCGCCACTGGCAGCAGCCACTGGTAACAGGATTAGCAGAGCGAGGTATGTAGGCGGTGCTACAGA
GTTCTTGAAGTGGTGGCCTAACTACGGCTACACTAGAAGAACAGTATTTGGTATCTGCGCTCTGCTGAAG
CCAGTTACCTTCGGAAAAAGAGTTGGTAGCTCTTGATCCGGCAAACAAACCACCGCTGGTAGCGGTGGTT
TTTTTGTTTGCAAGCAGCAGATTACGCGCAGAAAAAAAGGATCTCAAGAAGATCCTTTGATCTTTTCTAC
GGGGTCTGACGCTCAGTGGAACGAAAACTCACGTTAAGGGATTTTGGTCATGAGATTATCAAAAAGGATC
TTCACCTAGATCCTTTTAAATTAAAAATGAAGTTTTAAATCAATCTAAAGTATATATGAGTAAACTTGGT
CTGACAGTTACCAATGCTTAATCAGTGAGGCACCTATCTCAGCGATCTGTCTATTTCGTTCATCCATAGT
TGCCTGACTCCCCGTCGTGTAGATAACTACGATACGGGAGGGCTTACCATCTGGCCCCAGTGCTGCAATG
ATACCGCGAGACCCACGCTCACCGGCTCCAGATTTATCAGCAATAAACCAGCCAGCCGGAAGGGCCGAGC
GCAGAAGTGGTCCTGCAACTTTATCCGCCTCCATCCAGTCTATTAATTGTTGCCGGGAAGCTAGAGTAAG
TAGTTCGCCAGTTAATAGTTTGCGCAACGTTGTTGCCATTGCTACAGGCATCGTGGTGTCACGCTCGTCG
TTTGGTATGGCTTCATTCAGCTCCGGTTCCCAACGATCAAGGCGAGTTACATGATCCCCCATGTTGTGCA
AAAAAGCGGTTAGCTCCTTCGGTCCTCCGATCGTTGTCAGAAGTAAGTTGGCCGCAGTGTTATCACTCAT
GGTTATGGCAGCACTGCATAATTCTCTTACTGTCATGCCATCCGTAAGATGCTTTTCTGTGACTGGTGAG
TACTCAACCAAGTCATTCTGAGAATAGTGTATGCGGCGACCGAGTTGCTCTTGCCCGGCGTCAATACGGG
ATAATACCGCGCCACATAGCAGAACTTTAAAAGTGCTCATCATTGGAAAACGTTCTTCGGGGCGAAAACT
CTCAAGGATCTTACCGCTGTTGAGATCCAGTTCGATGTAACCCACTCGTGCACCCAACTGATCTTCAGCA
TCTTTTACTTTCACCAGCGTTTCTGGGTGAGCAAAAACAGGAAGGCAAAATGCCGCAAAAAAGGGAATAA
GGGCGACACGGAAATGTTGAATACTCATACTCTTCCTTTTTCAATATTATTGAAGCATTTATCAGGGTTA
TTGTCTCATGAGCGGATACATATTTGAATGTATTTAGAAAAATAAACAAATAGGGGTTCCGCGCACATTT
CCCCGAAAAGTGCCACCTGACGTCGACGGATCGGGAGATCTCCCGATCCCCTATGGTGCACTCTCAGTAC
AATCTGCTCTGATGCCGCATAGTTAAGCCAGTATCTGCTCCCTGCTTGTGTGTTGGAGGTCGCTGAGTAG
TGCGCGAGCAAAA
